Addgene plasmid #83491: pAAV-EF1a-Flex-DN-AMPK-K45R-T2A-mCherry
Purpose: cre-dependent DN-AMPK under EF1a promoter
Depositing lab: Dong Kong. Depositing organization: Tufts University. Publication: A Postsynaptic AMPK-->p21-Activated Kinase Pathway Drives Fasting-Induced Synaptic Plasticity in AgRP Neurons. Kong D, Dagon Y, Campbell JN, Guo Y, Yang Z, Yi X, Aryal P, Wellenstein K, Kahn BB, Sabatini BL, Lowell BB. Neuron. 2016 Jun 16. pii: S0896-6273(16)30204-5. doi: 10.1016/j.neuron.2016.05.025. PubMed 27321921.
Backbone
  Vector backbone: pAAV
  Total vector size (bp): 8072
  Vector type: Mammalian Expression, AAV, Cre/Lox
Growth in bacteria
  Bacterial resistance: Ampicillin, 100 μg/mL
  Growth temperature: 37°C
  Growth strain: NEB Stable
  Copy number: Unknown
Gene/Insert
  Gene/Insert name: DN-AMPK-2A-mCherry
  Mutation: K45R
Terms and licenses: Academic/Nonprofit Terms; Industry Terms: Not Available to Industry
How to cite: pAAV-EF1a-Flex-DN-AMPK-K45R-T2A-mCherry was a gift from Dong Kong (Addgene plasmid # 83491 ; http://n2t.net/addgene:83491 ; RRID:Addgene_83491)
