[The description below was written by a language model from this plasmid's Addgene catalogue record and pLannotate feature annotations shown in this document.]
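Description:
pAAV-EF1a-Flex-DN-AMPK-K45R-T2A-mCherry is an 8,072 bp adeno-associated virus transfer plasmid for Cre-dependent expression of a dominant-negative AMP-activated protein kinase catalytic subunit in mammalian cells. The expression cassette lies between two AAV2 inverted terminal repeats, which allow it to be packaged into recombinant AAV particles. In bacteria the plasmid is maintained by a high-copy ColE1/pUC-type origin and selected with ampicillin through the β-lactamase gene. An M13 phage origin is also annotated in the backbone, along with small pBR322-derived fragments.

Transcription is driven by the human EF-1α promoter with its first intron. Downstream sits a FLEX (double-inverted) switch: a lox2272/loxP pair on one side and an oppositely oriented lox2272/loxP pair on the other, flanking the coding sequence, which is placed in the antisense orientation relative to the promoter. The insert encodes the AMPK α2 catalytic subunit, annotated as matching rat Prkaa2. It carries the K45R mutation, which the record describes as dominant negative. According to the construct name, this is joined to mCherry by a T2A peptide, although the 2A element itself is not separately annotated in the feature table. Without Cre, no sense transcript of the insert is produced. Cre recombination between the incompatible lox pairs inverts the cassette and locks it in the sense orientation, so that the kinase mutant and the red fluorescent reporter are made from one transcript as separate proteins. A WPRE and the human growth hormone polyadenylation signal follow to enhance expression and terminate the message.

The design suits AAV delivery into Cre-driver animals to inhibit AMPK signalling in genetically defined cells. The associated publication studied fasting-induced synaptic plasticity in AgRP neurons.
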