Features (pLannotate 1.2.2; 25 found; start..end, strand, type, name):
      1..141     -  repeat_region  AAV2 ITR: inverted terminal repeat of adeno-associated virus serotype 2 inverted
    169..235     +  CDS            small t antigen (fragment): SV40 (simian virus 40) small t antigen
    261..472     +  promoter       EF-1α core promoter: core promoter for human elongation factor EF-1α
    473..581     +  intron         EF-1α intron A (fragment): intron upstream of the start codon of human EF-1α
   1207..1410    +  intron         EF-1α intron A: truncated intron upstream of the start codon of human EF-1α
   1426..1443    +  misc_feature   MCS (fragment): pUC18/19 multiple cloning site
   1450..1483    +  protein_bind   lox2272: Cre-mediated recombination occurs in the 8-bp core sequence (GGATACTT). lox2272 sites are compatible with each other, but incompatible with loxP or loxN sites (Lee and Saito, 1988). Cre recombinase
   1484..1533    -  intron         β-globin intron (fragment): internally truncated intron from human β-globin
   1534..1567    +  protein_bind   loxP: Cre-mediated recombination occurs in the 8-bp core sequence (GCATACAT). Cre recombinase
   1577..2283    -  CDS            mCherry (fragment): monomeric derivative of DsRed fluorescent protein (Shaner et al., 2004) mammalian codon-optimized
   2356..4005    -  CDS            Prkaa2: AAPK2_RAT - Also known as Ampk, Ampk2. Experimental evidence at protein level: Swiss-Prot protein existence level 1. Catalytic subunit of AMP-activated protein kinase (AMPK), an energy sensor protein kinase that plays a key role in regulating cellular energy metabolism. In response to reduction of intracellular ATP levels, AMPK activates energy-producing pathways and inhibits energy-consuming processes: inhibits protein, carbohydrate and lipid biosynthesis, as well as cell growth and proliferation. AMPK acts via direct phosphorylation of metabolic enzymes, and by longer-term effects via phosph
   4057..4090    -  protein_bind   lox2272: Cre-mediated recombination occurs in the 8-bp core sequence (GGATACTT). lox2272 sites are compatible with each other, but incompatible with loxP or loxN sites (Lee and Saito, 1988). Cre recombinase
   4091..4140    -  intron         β-globin intron (fragment): internally truncated intron from human β-globin
   4141..4174    -  protein_bind   loxP: Cre-mediated recombination occurs in the 8-bp core sequence (GCATACAT). Cre recombinase
   4175..4199    +  misc_feature   MCS (fragment): pBluescript multiple cloning site
   4199..4787    +  misc_feature   WPRE: woodchuck hepatitis virus posttranscriptional regulatory element
   4819..5295    +  polyA_signal   hGH poly(A) signal: human growth hormone polyadenylation signal
   5335..5475    +  repeat_region  AAV2 ITR: inverted terminal repeat of adeno-associated virus serotype 2 inverted
   5480..5531    -  misc_feature   bom (fragment): basis of mobility region from pBR322
   5550..5930    +  rep_origin     M13 ori (sequence partly withheld): M13 bacteriophage origin of replication; arrow indicates direction of (+) strand synthesis
   6006..6055    -  misc_feature   bom (fragment): basis of mobility region from pBR322
   6157..6192    -  CDS            rop (fragment): Rop protein, which maintains plasmids at low copy number; rop
   6287..6391    +  promoter       AmpR promoter: bla
   6392..7252    +  CDS            AmpR: β-lactamase; bla; confers resistance to ampicillin, carbenicillin, and related antibiotics
   7423..8011    +  rep_origin     ori: high-copy-number ColE1/pMB1/pBR322/pUC origin of replication
>Addgene plasmid #83491 | pAAV-EF1a-Flex-DN-AMPK-K45R-T2A-mCherry | depositor full sequence | sequence record 159337 | pAAV-EF1a-Flex-DN-AMPK-K45R-T2A-mCherry sequence 8072 bps
CCTGCAGGCAGCTGCGCGCTCGCTCGCTCACTGAGGCCGCCCGGGCAAAGCCCGGGCGTCGGGCGACCTT
TGGTCGCCCGGCCTCAGTGAGCGAGCGAGCGCGCAGAGAGGGAGTGGCCAACTCCATCACTAGGGGTTCC
TGCGGCCGCACGCGTAAGCTTTGCAAAGATGGATAAAGTTTTAAACAGAGAGGAATCTTTGCAGCTAATG
GACCTTCTAGGTCTTGAAAGGAGTGGGAATTGGCTCCGGTGCCCGTCAGTGGGCAGAGCGCACATCGCCC
ACAGTCCCCGAGAAGTTGGGGGGAGGGGTCGGCAATTGAACCGGTGCCTAGAGAAGGTGGCGCGGGGTAA
ACTGGGAAAGTGATGTCGTGTACTGGCTCCGCCTTTTTCCCGAGGGTGGGGGAGAACCGTATATAAGTGC
AGTAGTCGCCGTGAACGTTCTTTTTCGCAACGGGTTTGCCGCCAGAACACAGGTAAGTGCCGTGTGTGGT
TCCCGCGGGCCTGGCCTCTTTACGGGTTATGGCCCTTGCGTGCCTTGAATTACTTCCACTGGCTGCAGTA
CGTGATTCTTGATCCCGAGCTTCGGGTTGGAAGTGGGTGGGAGAGTTCGAGGCCTTGCGCTTAAGGAGCC
CCTTCGCCTCGTGCTTGAGTTGAGGCCTGGCCTGGGCGCTGGGGCCGCCGCGTGCGAATCTGGTGGCACC
TTCGCGCCTGTCTCGCTGCTTTCGATAAGTCTCTAGCCATTTAAAATTTTTGATGACCTGCTGCGACGCT
TTTTTTCTGGCAAGATAGTCTTGTAAATGCGGGCCAAGATCTGCACACTGGTATTTCGGTTTTTGGGGCC
GCGGGCGGCGACGGGGCCCGTGCGTCCCAGCGCACATGTTCGGCGAGGCGGGGCCTGCGAGCGCGGCCAC
CGAGAATCGGACGGGGGTAGTCTCAAGCTGGCCGGCCTGCTCTGGTGCCTGGCCTCGCGCCGCCGTGTAT
CGCCCCGCCCTGGGCGGCAAGGCTGGCCCGGTCGGCACCAGTTGCGTGAGCGGAAAGATGGCCGCTTCCC
GGCCCTGCTGCAGGGAGCTCAAAATGGAGGACGCGGCGCTCGGGAGAGCGGGCGGGTGAGTCACCCACAC
AAAGGAAAAGGGCCTTTCCGTCCTCAGCCGTCGCTTCATGTGACTCCACGGAGTACCGGGCGCCGTCCAG
GCACCTCGATTAGTTCTCGAGCTTTTGGAGTACGTCGTCTTTAGGTTGGGGGGAGGGGTTTTATGCGATG
GAGTTTCCCCACACTGAGTGGGTGGAGACTGAAGTTAGGCCAGCTTGGCACTTGATGTAATTCTCCTTGG
AATTTGCCCTTTTTGAGTTTGGATCTTGGTTCATTCTCAAGCCTCAGACAGTGGTTCAAAGTTTTTTTCT
TCCATTTCAGGTGTCGTGAGGTACCGGATCCTCTAGAGTCGACTCCGGAATAACTTCGTATAGGATACTT
TATACGAAGTTATGCAGAATGGTAGCTGGATTGTAGCTGCTATTAGCAATATGAAACCTCTTAATAACTT
CGTATAGCATACATTATACGAAGTTATGGCGCGCCTTACTTGTACAGCTCGTCCATGCCGCCGGTGGAGT
GGCGGCCCTCGGCGCGTTCGTACTGTTCCACGATGGTGTAGTCCTCGTTGTGGGAGGTGATGTCCAACTT
GATGTTGACGTTGTAGGCGCCGGGCAGCTGCACGGGCTTCTTGGCCTTGTAGGTGGTCTTGACCTCAGCG
TCGTAGTGGCCGCCGTCCTTCAGCTTCAGCCTCTGCTTGATCTCGCCCTTCAGGGCGCCGTCCTCGGGGT
ACATCCGCTCGGAGGAGGCCTCCCAGCCCATGGTCTTCTTCTGCATTACGGGGCCGTCGGAGGGGAAGTT
GGTGCCGCGCAGCTTCACCTTGTAGATGAACTCGCCGTCCTGCAGGGAGGAGTCCTGGGTCACGGTCACC
ACGCCGCCGTCCTCGAAGTTCATCACGCGCTCCCACTTGAAGCCCTCGGGGAAGGACAGCTTCAAGTAGT
CGGGGATGTCGGCGGGGTGCTTCACGTAGGCCTTGGAGCCGTACATGAACTGAGGGGACAGGATGTCCCA
GGCGAAGGGCAGGGGGCCACCCTTGGTCACCTTCAGCTTGGCGGTCTGGGTGCCCTCGTAGGGGCGGCCC
TCGCCCTCGCCCTCGATCTCGAACTCGTGGCCGTTCACGGAGCCCTCCATGTGCACCTTGAAGCGCATGA
ACTCCTTGATGATGGCCATGTTATCCTCCTCGCCCTTGCTCACGGATCTAGGTCCAGGGTTCTCCTCCAC
GTCTCCAGCCTGCTTCAGCAGGCTGAAGTTAGTAGCTCCGCTTCCACGGGCTAAAGCAGTGATAAGACTG
GCGCACATTTCAAAAAAATCCATGGTATGACTGCCCAGGCGCGGGGAAGCGGAGGACAAAGTGCTGCCAG
TCAAAGAACCAGTGAGAGAGCCAGACAGTGAATGGTTCTCGGCTGTGCTGGAATCGACACTTGACCGAGG
TCTGTGGAGGCCGGCAGCAGAACAGGAGCGCTGAGGTGTTGAAGAACCAGACCTCTGCTCCACCACCTCA
TCATCGATGCTTTTAAAGTCTAGAAGATAGCTCCGATTGTCAACCAGGTAAAGCTGTAAGCTCATTTTCA
CGTAATTGCCAGTCACTGGGTTTTTTCTTCTTACTCGAAGATGGTATGCATTCACTACCTTCCATTCAAA
GTCCAGCTGCTTCATAGCTCGGTACACCTCCGCCATAATGTCGTATGGTTTGCTCTGGCTTCGGATCCCA
AGGTGCCACTTGGCTTTTTTCACAGCTAAAGATTTGGGCTTAGTTGTGTTGAGTGCATCCAGTGGACAGC
GTGCTTTGGGGCTGTCTGCTATGAGAGGTGGCATCCTTTCAGGATGTGGTTTCAGGCCGGGGGGAATGTG
CATGGCCATATCGTCCATGAAGGAACCCGTTGGAGGACTGGAGGCGAGGTAGAACTCACTGGCTTGGTTC
ATTATTCTCCGATTGTCAATGATGAGATGATAAGCCACTGCGAGCTGGTCTTGAGGGTCACCACTGTATA
AACTGTTCATCACTTCTGATTCTGTACACTCAAATTTTTCACATACTTCTTTCACAGCCTCATCATCAAT
GACGTTAGCATCATAGGAGGGGTCTTCAGGAAAGAGGTAACTGGGCAAATCCTGTTTAAACCATTCATGC
TCTCGTATGTCTTTGATAGTTGCTCGCTTCAAGGGGTCCACCTGCAGCATGTGCATCAGCAGAGTGGCAA
TAGAACGGTTGAGATACTCCGGGATGTAGAACACACCCCCTCGGATCTTCTTAAAGAGCGTAGGCACGTG
CTCATCGTCGAACGGGAGGGTGCCACAGAGAAGGGCATACAGGATAACACCACAGCTCCAGATATCAACC
TCAGGACCCGCATACAGCCTTCCTGAGATGACCTCCGGTGCTGCATAATTTGGCGATCCACAGCTAGTTC
GTAGAAATTCACCATCTGACATCATATTAGAGAGTCCGAAGTCAGCTATCTTAGCATTCATCTGGGCGTC
CAGCAACACGTTCTCTGGCTTCAGGTCCCTGTGGACAACCATGTGCCTGTGACAGTAGTCCACGGCAGAC
AGAATCTGCTGGAAGAGCCGGCGAGCTTCCACCTCTTCAACCCTCCCGTGTTTACAGATGTAGTCGAACA
ATTCACCTCCAGACACATATTCCATTACCATAAAAAAGTCTGTTGGAGTGCTGATCACTTGGTAGAGTTT
GATAATATGAGGATGACGAAAGAGTTTAAGATTTTGAATTTCTCGTTTTATTTTTCCAACAACATCTAAA
CTGCGAATCTTCTGTCTATTTAAGATCCTAACTGCCACTTTATGGCCTGTCAATTGATGTTCTCCAATCT
TCACTTTGCCGAAGGTGCCGACGCCCAGGGTGTCCCCCAGCACGTAGTGTCCGATCTTCACACGCCCGTC
GTGCTTCTGCTTCTCGCCGCCACCGAGGTCCTCCTCGGAGATAAGCTTCTGCTCCATGGCGCTAGCATAA
CTTCGTATAAAGTATCCTATACGAAGTTATTTGCCTTAACCCAGAAATTATCACTGTTATTCTTTAGAAT
GGTGCAAAGAATAACTTCGTATAATGTATGCTATACGAAGTTATGAATTCGATATCAAGCTTATCGATAA
TCAACCTCTGGATTACAAAATTTGTGAAAGATTGACTGGTATTCTTAACTATGTTGCTCCTTTTACGCTA
TGTGGATACGCTGCTTTAATGCCTTTGTATCATGCTATTGCTTCCCGTATGGCTTTCATTTTCTCCTCCT
TGTATAAATCCTGGTTGCTGTCTCTTTATGAGGAGTTGTGGCCCGTTGTCAGGCAACGTGGCGTGGTGTG
CACTGTGTTTGCTGACGCAACCCCCACTGGTTGGGGCATTGCCACCACCTGTCAGCTCCTTTCCGGGACT
TTCGCTTTCCCCCTCCCTATTGCCACGGCGGAACTCATCGCCGCCTGCCTTGCCCGCTGCTGGACAGGGG
CTCGGCTGTTGGGCACTGACAATTCCGTGGTGTTGTCGGGGAAATCATCGTCCTTTCCTTGGCTGCTCGC
CTATGTTGCCACCTGGATTCTGCGCGGGACGTCCTTCTGCTACGTCCCTTCGGCCCTCAATCCAGCGGAC
CTTCCTTCCCGCGGCCTGCTGCCGGCTCTGCGGCCTCTTCCGCGTCTTCGCCTTCGCCCTCAGACGAGTC
GGATCTCCCTTTGGGCCGCCTCCCCGCATCGATACCGAGCGCTGCTCGAGAGATCTACGGGTGGCATCCC
TGTGACCCCTCCCCAGTGCCTCTCCTGGCCCTGGAAGTTGCCACTCCAGTGCCCACCAGCCTTGTCCTAA
TAAAATTAAGTTGCATCATTTTGTCTGACTAGGTGTCCTTCTATAATATTATGGGGTGGAGGGGGGTGGT
ATGGAGCAAGGGGCAAGTTGGGAAGACAACCTGTAGGGCCTGCGGGGTCTATTGGGAACCAAGCTGGAGT
GCAGTGGCACAATCTTGGCTCACTGCAATCTCCGCCTCCTGGGTTCAAGCGATTCTCCTGCCTCAGCCTC
CCGAGTTGTTGGGATTCCAGGCATGCATGACCAGGCTCAGCTAATTTTTGTTTTTTTGGTAGAGACGGGG
TTTCACCATATTGGCCAGGCTGGTCTCCAACTCCTAATCTCAGGTGATCTACCCACCTTGGCCTCCCAAA
TTGCTGGGATTACAGGCGTGAACCACTGCTCCCTTCCCTGTCCTTCTGATTTTGTAGGTAACCACGTGCG
GACCGAGCGGCCGCAGGAACCCCTAGTGATGGAGTTGGCCACTCCCTCTCTGCGCGCTCGCTCGCTCACT
GAGGCCGGGCGACCAAAGGTCGCCCGACGCCCGGGCTTTGCCCGGGCGGCCTCAGTGAGCGAGCGAGCGC
GCAGCTGCCTGCAGGGGCGCCTGATGCGGTATTTTCTCCTTACGCATCTGTGCGGTATTTCACACCGCAT
A
[142 nt withheld, positions 5532-5673]
C
[141 nt withheld, positions 5675-5815]
CCTTTGACGTTGGAGTCCACGTTCTTT
[37 nt withheld, positions 5843-5879]
ACCCTATCTCGGGCTATTCTTTTGATTTATAAGGGATTTTGCCGATTTCGGCCTATTGGTTAAAAAATGA
GCTGATTTAACAAAAATTTAACGCGAATTTTAACAAAATATTAACGTTTACAATTTTATGGTGCACTCTC
AGTACAATCTGCTCTGATGCCGCATAGTTAAGCCAGCCCCGACACCCGCCAACACCCGCTGACGCGCCCT
GACGGGCTTGTCTGCTCCCGGCATCCGCTTACAGACAAGCTGTGACCGTCTCCGGGAGCTGCATGTGTCA
GAGGTTTTCACCGTCATCACCGAAACGCGCGAGACGAAAGGGCCTCGTGATACGCCTATTTTTATAGGTT
AATGTCATGATAATAATGGTTTCTTAGACGTCAGGTGGCACTTTTCGGGGAAATGTGCGCGGAACCCCTA
TTTGTTTATTTTTCTAAATACATTCAAATATGTATCCGCTCATGAGACAATAACCCTGATAAATGCTTCA
ATAATATTGAAAAAGGAAGAGTATGAGTATTCAACATTTCCGTGTCGCCCTTATTCCCTTTTTTGCGGCA
TTTTGCCTTCCTGTTTTTGCTCACCCAGAAACGCTGGTGAAAGTAAAAGATGCTGAAGATCAGTTGGGTG
CACGAGTGGGTTACATCGAACTGGATCTCAACAGCGGTAAGATCCTTGAGAGTTTTCGCCCCGAAGAACG
TTTTCCAATGATGAGCACTTTTAAAGTTCTGCTATGTGGCGCGGTATTATCCCGTATTGACGCCGGGCAA
GAGCAACTCGGTCGCCGCATACACTATTCTCAGAATGACTTGGTTGAGTACTCACCAGTCACAGAAAAGC
ATCTTACGGATGGCATGACAGTAAGAGAATTATGCAGTGCTGCCATAACCATGAGTGATAACACTGCGGC
CAACTTACTTCTGACAACGATCGGAGGACCGAAGGAGCTAACCGCTTTTTTGCACAACATGGGGGATCAT
GTAACTCGCCTTGATCGTTGGGAACCGGAGCTGAATGAAGCCATACCAAACGACGAGCGTGACACCACGA
TGCCTGTAGCAATGGCAACAACGTTGCGCAAACTATTAACTGGCGAACTACTTACTCTAGCTTCCCGGCA
ACAATTAATAGACTGGATGGAGGCGGATAAAGTTGCAGGACCACTTCTGCGCTCGGCCCTTCCGGCTGGC
TGGTTTATTGCTGATAAATCTGGAGCCGGTGAGCGTGGGTCTCGCGGTATCATTGCAGCACTGGGGCCAG
ATGGTAAGCCCTCCCGTATCGTAGTTATCTACACGACGGGGAGTCAGGCAACTATGGATGAACGAAATAG
ACAGATCGCTGAGATAGGTGCCTCACTGATTAAGCATTGGTAACTGTCAGACCAAGTTTACTCATATATA
CTTTAGATTGATTTAAAACTTCATTTTTAATTTAAAAGGATCTAGGTGAAGATCCTTTTTGATAATCTCA
TGACCAAAATCCCTTAACGTGAGTTTTCGTTCCACTGAGCGTCAGACCCCGTAGAAAAGATCAAAGGATC
TTCTTGAGATCCTTTTTTTCTGCGCGTAATCTGCTGCTTGCAAACAAAAAAACCACCGCTACCAGCGGTG
GTTTGTTTGCCGGATCAAGAGCTACCAACTCTTTTTCCGAAGGTAACTGGCTTCAGCAGAGCGCAGATAC
CAAATACTGTCCTTCTAGTGTAGCCGTAGTTAGGCCACCACTTCAAGAACTCTGTAGCACCGCCTACATA
CCTCGCTCTGCTAATCCTGTTACCAGTGGCTGCTGCCAGTGGCGATAAGTCGTGTCTTACCGGGTTGGAC
TCAAGACGATAGTTACCGGATAAGGCGCAGCGGTCGGGCTGAACGGGGGGTTCGTGCACACAGCCCAGCT
TGGAGCGAACGACCTACACCGAACTGAGATACCTACAGCGTGAGCTATGAGAAAGCGCCACGCTTCCCGA
AGGGAGAAAGGCGGACAGGTATCCGGTAAGCGGCAGGGTCGGAACAGGAGAGCGCACGAGGGAGCTTCCA
GGGGGAAACGCCTGGTATCTTTATAGTCCTGTCGGGTTTCGCCACCTCTGACTTGAGCGTCGATTTTTGT
GATGCTCGTCAGGGGGGCGGAGCCTATGGAAAAACGCCAGCAACGCGGCCTTTTTACGGTTCCTGGCCTT
TTGCTGGCCTTTTGCTCACATGT
