>Addgene plasmid #83491 | pAAV-EF1a-Flex-DN-AMPK-K45R-T2A-mCherry | addgene partial sequence | sequence record 162764 | mCherry-F 5'-ccccgtaatgcagaagaaga-3'
CGGATGTACCCCGAGGACGGCGCCCTGAAGGGCGAGATCAAGCAGAGGCTGAAGCTGAAGGACGGCGGCC
ACTACGACGCTGAGGTCAAGACCACCTACAAGGCCAAGAAGCCCGTGCAGCTGCCCGGCGCCTACAACGT
CAACATCAAGTTGGACATCACCTCCCACAACGAGGACTACACCATCGTGGAACAGTACGAACGCGCCGAG
GGCCGCCACTCCACCGGCGGCATGGACGAGCTGTACAAGTAAGGCGCGCCATAACTTCGTATAATGTATG
CTATACGAAGTTATTAAGAGGTTTCATATTGCTAATAGCAGCTACAATCCAGCTACCATTCTGCATAACT
TCGTATAAAGTATCCTATACGAAGTTATTCCGGAGTCGACTCTAGAGGATCCGGTACCTCACGACACCTG
AAATGGAAGAAAAAAACTTTGAACCACTGTCTGAGGCTTGAGAATGAACCAAGATCCAAACTCAAAAAGG
GCAAATTCCAAGGAGAATTACATCAAGTGCCAAGCTGGCCTAACTTCAGTCTCCACCCACTCAGTGTGGG
GAAACTCCATCGCATAAAACCCCTCCCCCCAACCTAAAGACGACGTACTCCAAAAGCTCGAGAACTAATC
GAGGTGCCTGGACGGCGCCCGGTACTCCGTGGAGTCACATGAAGCGACGGCTGAGGACGGAAAGGCCCTT
TTCCTTTGTGTGGGTGACTCACCCGCCCGCTCTCCCGAGCGCCGCGTCCTCCATTTTGAGCTCCCTGCAG
CAGG
