>Addgene plasmid #83491 | pAAV-EF1a-Flex-DN-AMPK-K45R-T2A-mCherry | addgene partial sequence | sequence record 162765 | WPRE-R 5'-CATAGCGTAAAAGGAGCAACA-3'
ATCCAGAGGTTGATTATCGATAAGCTTGATATCGAATTCATAACTTCGTATAGCATACATTATACGAAGT
TATTCTTTGCACCATTCTAAAGAATAACAGTGATAATTTCTGGGTTAAGGCAAATAACTTCGTATAGGAT
ACTTTATACGAAGTTATGCTAGCGCCATGGAGCAGAAGCTTATCTCCGAGGAGGACCTCGGTGGCGGCGA
GAAGCAGAAGCACGACGGGCGTGTGAAGATCGGACACTACGTGCTGGGGGACACCCTGGGCGTCGGCACC
TTCGGCAAAGTGAAGATTGGAGAACATCAATTGACAGGCCATAAAGTGGCAGTTAGGATCTTAAATAGAC
AGAAGATTCGCAGTTTAGATGTTGTTGGAAAAATAAAACGAGAAATTCAAAATCTTAAACTCTTTCGTCA
TCCTCATATTATCAAACTCTACCAAGTGATCAGCACTCCAACAGACTTTTTTATGGTAATGGAATATGTG
TCTGGAGGTGAATTGTTCGACTACATCTGTAAACACGGGAGGGTTGAAGAGGTGGAAGCTCGCCGGCTCT
TCCAGCAGATTCTGTCTGCCGTGGACTACTGTCACAGGCACATGGTTGTCCACAGGGACCTGAAGCCAGA
GAACGTGTTGCTGGACGCCCAGATGAATGCTAAGATAGCTGACTTCGGACTCTCTAATATGATGTCAGAT
GGTGAATTTCTACGAACTAGCTGTGGATCGCCAAATTATGCAGCACCGGAGGTCATCTCAGGAAGGCTGT
ATGCGGGTCCTGAGGTTGATATCTGGAGCTGTGGTGTTATCCTGTATGCCCTTCTCTGTGGCACC
